Addgene plasmid #83910: pET30-2-GAPDH
Purpose: stable overexpression
Depositing lab: David Sabatini. Depositing organization: Whitehead Institute for Biomedical Research. Publication: A PHGDH inhibitor reveals coordination of serine synthesis and one-carbon unit fate. Pacold ME, Brimacombe KR, Chan SH, Rohde JM, Lewis CA, Swier LJ, Possemato R, Chen WW, Sullivan LB, Fiske BP, Cho S, Freinkman E, Birsoy K, Abu-Remaileh M, Shaul YD, Liu CM, Zhou M, Koh MJ, Chung H, Davidson SM, Luengo A, Wang AQ, Xu X, Yasgar A, Liu L, Rai G, Westover KD, Vander Heiden MG, Shen M, Gray NS, Boxer MB, Sabatini DM. Nat Chem Biol. 2016 Jun;12(6):452-8. doi: 10.1038/nchembio.2070. Epub 2016 Apr 25. PubMed 27110680.
Backbone
  Vector backbone: pET30-2
  Backbone size w/o insert (bp): 5647
  Total vector size (bp): 6682
  Vector type: Bacterial Expression
Growth in bacteria
  Bacterial resistance: Ampicillin, 100 μg/mL
  Growth temperature: 37°C
  Growth strain: DH5alpha
  Copy number: Unknown
Gene/Insert
  Gene/Insert name: glyceraldehyde-3-phosphate dehydrogenase
  Species: H. sapiens (human)
  Insert size (bp): 1035
  GenBank ID: NM_002046.5
  Entrez Gene: GAPDH (a.k.a. G3PD, GAPD, HEL-S-162eP)
  Promoter: T7
  Tag / fusion protein: 6x His tags (N terminal on insert)
  Cloning method: Restriction Enzyme; 5′ cloning site NdeI (unknown if destroyed); 3′ cloning site BamHI (unknown if destroyed)
  Sequencing primers: 5′ T7 Promoter; 3′ T7 Terminator
Terms and licenses: Academic/Nonprofit Terms; Industry Terms: Not Available to Industry
How to cite: pET30-2-GAPDH was a gift from David Sabatini (Addgene plasmid # 83910 ; http://n2t.net/addgene:83910 ; RRID:Addgene_83910)
