[The description below was written by a language model from this plasmid's Addgene catalogue record and pLannotate feature annotations shown in this document.]
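Description:
pET30-2-GAPDH is a bacterial expression plasmid that places the human glyceraldehyde-3-phosphate dehydrogenase (GAPDH) coding sequence under T7 control in the pET30-2 backbone. The insert of about 1 kb was cloned between NdeI and BamHI sites and carries an N-terminal 6xHis tag. In the feature table the tag appears as a short match to a His-containing composite tag just upstream of the GAPDH open reading frame. Transcription starts at a T7 promoter followed directly by a lac operator and ends at a T7 terminator. A small fragment annotated as a T7 gene 10-derived solubility tag lies between the insert and the terminator and is most likely residual vector sequence rather than a functional fusion. The plasmid also carries lacI with its own promoter, so the lac repressor holds the T7lac promoter off until IPTG or lactose is added. Expression requires a host that supplies T7 RNA polymerase.

The plasmid is selected with ampicillin through the bla gene and its promoter. It replicates from a pBR322-type ColE1 origin accompanied by the bom region and the rop gene, which normally keeps copy number low, although the catalogue lists copy number as unknown. Several fragments of the tetracycline resistance gene and its promoter are scattered around the backbone. These are remnants of the pBR322 lineage and are not expected to confer resistance. The sequenced record is 6,691 nt, close to the catalogued 6,682 bp. The stated purpose is simply overexpression. The design suits inducible production of His-tagged human GAPDH in E. coli for affinity purification, and the associated publication concerns a PHGDH inhibitor and serine synthesis, though the record does not say how the protein was used there.
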