Features (pLannotate 1.2.2; 19 found; start..end, strand, type, name):
      1..19      +  promoter       T7 promoter: promoter for bacteriophage T7 RNA polymerase
     20..44      +  protein_bind   lac operator: The lac repressor binds to the lac operator to inhibit transcription in E. coli. This inhibition can be relieved by adding lactose or isopropyl-β-D-thiogalactopyranoside (IPTG). lac repressor encoded by lacI
     91..109     +  CDS            capTEV™ (fragment): composite tag for in vivo biotinylation, TEV protease cleavage, and 6xHis tagging
    126..1130    +  CDS            GAPDH: G3P_HUMAN - Also known as GAPD From Homo sapiens (Human).
   1141..1190    +  CDS            SET1 (fragment): solubility-enhancement tag derived from T7 phage gene 10B
   1198..1245    +  terminator     T7 terminator: transcription terminator for bacteriophage T7 RNA polymerase
   1268..1372    -  CDS            TcR (fragment): tetracycline efflux protein; tet; confers resistance to tetracycline
   1429..1452    -  promoter       tet promoter (fragment): E. coli promoter for tetracycline efflux protein gene
   1569..1673    +  promoter       AmpR promoter: bla
   1674..2534    +  CDS            AmpR: β-lactamase; bla; confers resistance to ampicillin, carbenicillin, and related antibiotics
   2705..3293    +  rep_origin     ori: high-copy-number ColE1/pMB1/pBR322/pUC origin of replication
   3479..3618    -  misc_feature   bom: basis of mobility region from pBR322
   3720..3911    -  CDS            rop: Rop protein, which maintains plasmids at low copy number; rop
   3928..4308    +  CDS            YPB1_ECOLX: Protein predicted: Swiss-Prot protein existence level 4. From Escherichia coli.
   4550..5174    -  CDS            TcR (fragment): tetracycline efflux protein; tet; confers resistance to tetracycline
   5189..5210    -  protein_bind   CAP binding site: CAP binding activates transcription in the presence of cAMP. E. coli catabolite activator protein
   5223..6305    -  CDS            lacI: lac repressor; lacI; The lac repressor binds to the lac operator to inhibit transcription in E. coli. This inhibition can be relieved by adding lactose or isopropyl-β-D-thiogalactopyranoside (IPTG).
   6306..6383    -  promoter       lacI promoter: lacI
   6391..6670    -  CDS            TcR (fragment): tetracycline efflux protein; tet; confers resistance to tetracycline
>Addgene plasmid #83910 | pET30-2-GAPDH | addgene full sequence | sequence record 361533 | Addgene NGS Result
TAATACGACTCACTATAGGGGAATTGTGAGCGGATAACAATTCCCCTCTAGAAATAATTTTGTTTAAACT
TTAAGAAGGAGATATACATATGCATCATCATCATCATCACGTGAATTCGCTCGAGATGGGGAAGGTGAAG
GTCGGAGTCAACGGATTTGGTCGTATTGGGCGCCTGGTCACCAGGGCTGCTTTTAACTCTGGTAAAGTGG
ATATTGTTGCCATCAATGACCCCTTCATTGACCTCAACTACATGGTTTACATGTTCCAATATGATTCCAC
CCATGGCAAATTCCATGGCACCGTCAAGGCTGAGAACGGGAAGCTTGTCATCAATGGAAATCCCATCACC
ATCTTCCAGGAGCGAGATCCCTCCAAAATCAAGTGGGGCGATGCTGGCGCTGAGTACGTCGTGGAGTCCA
CTGGCGTCTTCACCACCATGGAGAAGGCTGGGGCTCATTTGCAGGGGGGAGCCAAAAGGGTCATCATCTC
TGCCCCCTCTGCTGATGCCCCCATGTTCGTCATGGGTGTGAACCATGAGAAGTATGACAACAGCCTCAAG
ATCATCAGCAATGCCTCCTGCACCACCAACTGCTTAGCACCCCTGGCCAAGGTCATCCATGACAACTTTG
GTATCGTGGAAGGACTCATGACCACAGTCCATGCCATCACTGCCACCCAGAAGACTGTGGATGGCCCCTC
CGGGAAACTGTGGCGTGATGGCCGCGGGGCTCTCCAGAACATCATCCCTGCCTCTACTGGCGCTGCCAAG
GCTGTGGGCAAGGTCATCCCTGAGCTGAACGGGAAGCTCACTGGCATGGCCTTCCGTGTCCCCACTGCCA
ACGTGTCAGTGGTGGACCTGACCTGCCGTCTAGAAAAACCTGCCAAATATGATGACATCAAGAAGGTGGT
GAAGCAGGCGTCGGAGGGCCCCCTCAAGGGCATCCTGGGCTACACTGAGCACCAGGTGGTCTCCTCTGAC
TTCAACAGCGACACCCACTCCTCCACCTTTGACGCTGGGGCTGGCATTGCCCTCAACGACCACTTTGTCA
AGCTCATTTCCTGGTATGACAACGAATTTGGCTACAGCAACAGGGTGGTGGACCTCATGGCCCACATGGC
CTCCAAGGAGTAAGGATCCGGCTGCTAACAAAGCCCGAAAGGAAGCTGAGTTGGCTGCTGCCACCGCTGA
GCAATAACTAGCATAACCCCTTGGGGCCTCTAAACGGGTCTTGAGGGGTTTTTTGCTGAAAGGAGGAACT
ATATCCGGATATCCCGCAAGAGGCCCGGCAGTACCGGCATAACCAAGCCTATGCCTACAGCATCCAGGGT
GACGGTGCCGAGGATGACGATGAGCGCATTGTTAGATTTCATACACGGTGCCTGACTGCGTTAGCAATTT
AACTGTGATAAACTACCGCATTAAAGCTAGCTTATCGATGATAAGCTGTCAAACATGAGAATTAATTCTT
GAAGACGAAAGGGCCTCGTGATACGCCTATTTTTATAGGTTAATGTCATGATAATAATGGTTTCTTAGAC
GTCAGGTGGCACTTTTCGGGGAAATGTGCGCGGAACCCCTATTTGTTTATTTTTCTAAATACATTCAAAT
ATGTATCCGCTCATGAGACAATAACCCTGATAAATGCTTCAATAATATTGAAAAAGGAAGAGTATGAGTA
TTCAACATTTCCGTGTCGCCCTTATTCCCTTTTTTGCGGCATTTTGCCTTCCTGTTTTTGCTCACCCAGA
AACGCTGGTGAAAGTAAAAGATGCTGAAGATCAGTTGGGTGCACGAGTGGGTTACATCGAACTGGATCTC
AACAGCGGTAAGATCCTTGAGAGTTTTCGCCCCGAAGAACGTTTTCCAATGATGAGCACTTTTAAAGTTC
TGCTATGTGGCGCGGTATTATCCCGTGTTGACGCCGGGCAAGAGCAACTCGGTCGCCGCATACACTATTC
TCAGAATGACTTGGTTGAGTACTCACCAGTCACAGAAAAGCATCTTACGGATGGCATGACAGTAAGAGAA
TTATGCAGTGCTGCCATAACCATGAGTGATAACACTGCGGCCAACTTACTTCTGACAACGATCGGAGGAC
CGAAGGAGCTAACCGCTTTTTTGCACAACATGGGGGATCATGTAACTCGCCTTGATCGTTGGGAACCGGA
GCTGAATGAAGCCATACCAAACGACGAGCGTGACACCACGATGCCTGCAGCAATGGCAACAACGTTGCGC
AAACTATTAACTGGCGAACTACTTACTCTAGCTTCCCGGCAACAATTAATAGACTGGATGGAGGCGGATA
AAGTTGCAGGACCACTTCTGCGCTCGGCCCTTCCGGCTGGCTGGTTTATTGCTGATAAATCTGGAGCCGG
TGAGCGTGGGTCTCGCGGTATCATTGCAGCACTGGGGCCAGATGGTAAGCCCTCCCGTATCGTAGTTATC
TACACGACGGGGAGTCAGGCAACTATGGATGAACGAAATAGACAGATCGCTGAGATAGGTGCCTCACTGA
TTAAGCATTGGTAACTGTCAGACCAAGTTTACTCATATATACTTTAGATTGATTTAAAACTTCATTTTTA
ATTTAAAAGGATCTAGGTGAAGATCCTTTTTGATAATCTCATGACCAAAATCCCTTAACGTGAGTTTTCG
TTCCACTGAGCGTCAGACCCCGTAGAAAAGATCAAAGGATCTTCTTGAGATCCTTTTTTTCTGCGCGTAA
TCTGCTGCTTGCAAACAAAAAAACCACCGCTACCAGCGGTGGTTTGTTTGCCGGATCAAGAGCTACCAAC
TCTTTTTCCGAAGGTAACTGGCTTCAGCAGAGCGCAGATACCAAATACTGTCCTTCTAGTGTAGCCGTAG
TTAGGCCACCACTTCAAGAACTCTGTAGCACCGCCTACATACCTCGCTCTGCTAATCCTGTTACCAGTGG
CTGCTGCCAGTGGCGATAAGTCGTGTCTTACCGGGTTGGACTCAAGACGATAGTTACCGGATAAGGCGCA
GCGGTCGGGCTGAACGGGGGGTTCGTGCACACAGCCCAGCTTGGAGCGAACGACCTACACCGAACTGAGA
TACCTACAGCGTGAGCTATGAGAAAGCGCCACGCTTCCCGAAGGGAGAAAGGCGGACAGGTATCCGGTAA
GCGGCAGGGTCGGAACAGGAGAGCGCACGAGGGAGCTTCCAGGGGGAAACGCCTGGTATCTTTATAGTCC
TGTCGGGTTTCGCCACCTCTGACTTGAGCGTCGATTTTTGTGATGCTCGTCAGGGGGGCGGAGCCTATGG
AAAAACGCCAGCAACGCGGCCTTTTTACGGTTCCTGGCCTTTTGCTGGCCTTTTGCTCACATGTTCTTTC
CTGCGTTATCCCCTGATTCTGTGGATAACCGTATTACCGCCTTTGAGTGAGCTGATACCGCTCGCCGCAG
CCGAACGACCGAGCGCAGCGAGTCAGTGAGCGAGGAAGCGGAAGAGCGCCTGATGCGGTATTTTCTCCTT
ACGCATCTGTGCGGTATTTCACACCGCAATGGTGCACTCTCAGTACAATCTGCTCTGATGCCGCATAGTT
AAGCCAGTATACACTCCGCTATCGCTACGTGACTGGGTCATGGCTGCGCCCCGACACCCGCCAACACCCG
CTGACGCGCCCTGACGGGCTTGTCTGCTCCCGGCATCCGCTTACAGACAAGCTGTGACCGTCTCCGGGAG
CTGCATGTGTCAGAGGTTTTCACCGTCATCACCGAAACGCGCGAGGCAGCTGCGGTAAAGCTCATCAGCG
TGGTCGTGAAGCGATTCACAGATGTCTGCCTGTTCATCCGCGTCCAGCTCGTTGAGTTTCTCCAGAAGCG
TTAATGTCTGGCTTCTGATAAAGCGGGCCATGTTAAGGGCGGTTTTTTCCTGTTTGGTCACTGATGCCTC
CGTGTAAGGGGGATTTCTGTTCATGGGGGTAATGATACCGATGAAACGAGAGAGGATGCTCACGATACGG
GTTACTGATGATGAACATGCCCGGTTACTGGAACGTTGTGAGGGTAAACAACTGGCGGTATGGATGCGGC
GGGACCAGAGAAAAATCACTCAGGGTCAATGCCAGCGCTTCGTTAATACAGATGTAGGTGTTCCACAGGG
TAGCCAGCAGCATCCTGCGATGCAGATCCGGAACATAATGGTGCAGGGCGCTGACTTCCGCGTTTCCAGA
CTTTACGAAACACGGAAACCGAAGACCATTCATGTTGTTGCTCAGGTCGCAGACGTTTTGCAGCAGCAGT
CGCTTCACGTTCGCTCGCGTATCGGTGATTCATTCTGCTAACCAGTAAGGCAACCCCGCCAGCCTAGCCG
GGTCCTCAACGACAGGAGCACGATCATGCGCACCCGTGGCCAGGACCCAACGCTGCCCGAGATGCGCCGC
GTGCGGCTGCTGGAGATGGCGGACGCGATGGATATGTTCTGCCAAGGGTTGGTTTGCGCATTCACAGTTC
TCCGCAAGAATTGATTGGCTCCAATTCTTGGAGTGGTGAATCCGTTAGCGAGGTGCCGCCGGCTTCCATT
CAGGTCGAGGTGGCCCGGCTCCATGCACCGCGACGCAACGCGGGGAGGCAGACAAGGTATAGGGCGGCGC
CTACAATCCATGCCAACCCGTTCCATGTGCTCGCCGAGGCGGCATAAATCGCCGTGACGATCAGCGGTCC
AATGATCGAAGTTAGGCTGGTAAGAGCCGCGAGCGATCCTTGAAGCTGTCCCTGATGGTCGTCATCTACC
TGCCTGGACAGCATGGCCTGCAACGCGGGCATCCCGATGCCGCCGGAAGCGAGAAGAATCATAATGGGGA
AGGCCATCCAGCCTCGCGTCGCGAACGCCAGCAAGACGTAGCCCAGCGCGTCGGCCGCCATGCCGGCGAT
AATGGCCTGCTTCTCGCCGAAACGTTTGGTGGCGGGACCAGTGACGAAGGCTTGAGCGAGGGCGTGCAAG
ATTCCGAATACCGCAAGCGACAGGCCGATCATCGTCGCGCTCCAGCGAAAGCGGTCCTCGCCGAAAATGA
CCCAGAGCGCTGCCGGCACCTGTCCTACGAGTTGCATGATAAAGAAGACAGTCATAAGTGCGGCGACGAT
AGTCATGCCCCGCGCCCACCGGAAGGAGCTGACTGGGTTGAAGGCTCTCAAGGGCATCGGTCGAGATCCC
GGTGCCTAATGAGTGAGCTAACTTACATTAATTGCGTTGCGCTCACTGCCCGCTTTCCAGTCGGGAAACC
TGTCGTGCCAGCTGCATTAATGAATCGGCCAACGCGCGGGGAGAGGCGGTTTGCGTATTGGGCGCCAGGG
TGGTTTTTCTTTTCACCAGTGAGACGGGCAACAGCTGATTGCCCTTCACCGCCTGGCCCTGAGAGAGTTG
CAGCAAGCGGTCCACGCTGGTTTGCCCCAGCAGGCGAAAATCCTGTTTGATGGTGGTTAACGGCGGGATA
TAACATGAGCTGTCTTCGGTATCGTCGTATCCCACTACCGAGATATCCGCACCAACGCGCAGCCCGGACT
CGGTAATGGCGCGCATTGCGCCCAGCGCCATCTGATCGTTGGCAACCAGCATCGCAGTGGGAACGATGCC
CTCATTCAGCATTTGCATGGTTTGTTGAAAACCGGACATGGCACTCCAGTCGCCTTCCCGTTCCGCTATC
GGCTGAATTTGATTGCGAGTGAGATATTTATGCCAGCCAGCCAGACGCAGACGCGCCGAGACAGAACTTA
ATGGGCCCGCTAACAGCGCGATTTGCTGGTGACCCAATGCGACCAGATGCTCCACGCCCAGTCGCGTACC
GTCTTCATGGGAGAAAATAATACTGTTGATGGGTGTCTGGTCAGAGACATCAAGAAATAACGCCGGAACA
TTAGTGCAGGCAGCTTCCACAGCAATGGCATCCTGGTCATCCAGCGGATAGTTAATGATCAGCCCACTGA
CGCGTTGCGCGAGAAGATTGTGCACCGCCGCTTTACAGGCTTCGACGCCGCTTCGTTCTACCATCGACAC
CACCACGCTGGCACCCAGTTGATCGGCGCGAGATTTAATCGCCGCGACAATTTGCGACGGCGCGTGCAGG
GCCAGACTGGAGGTGGCAACGCCAATCAGCAACGACTGTTTGCCCGCCAGTTGTTGTGCCACGCGGTTGG
GAATGTAATTCAGCTCCGCCATCGCCGCTTCCACTTTTTCCCGCGTTTTCGCAGAAACGTGGCTGGCCTG
GTTCACCACGCGGGAAACGGTCTGATAAGAGACACCGGCATACTCTGCGACATCGTATAACGTTACTGGT
TTCACATTCACCACCCTGAATTGACTCTCTTCCGGGCGCTATCATGCCATACCGCGAAAGGTTTTGCGCC
ATTCGATGGTGTCCGGGATCTCGACGCTCTCCCTTATGCGACTCCTGCATTAGGAAGCAGCCCAGTAGTA
GGTTGAGGCCGTTGAGCACCGCCGCCGCAAGGAATGGTGCATGCAAGGAGATGGCGCCCAACAGTCCCCC
GGCCACGGGGCCTGCCACCATACCCACGCCGAAACAAGCGCTCATGAGCCCGAAGTGGCGAGCCCGATCT
TCCCCATCGGTGATGTCGGCGATATAGGCGCCAGCAACCGCACCTGTGGCGCCGGTGATGCCGGCCACGA
TGCGTCCGGCGTAGAGGATCGAGATCTCGATCCCGCGAAAT
