>Addgene plasmid #83910 | pET30-2-GAPDH | addgene partial sequence | sequence record 163401 | T7 5'-TAATACGACTCACTATAGGG-3'
TCCCCTCTAGAAATAATTTTGTTTAAACTTTAAGAAGGAGATATACATATGCATCATCATCATCATCACG
TGAATTCGCTCGAGATGGGGAAGGTGAAGGTCGGAGTCAACGGATTTGGTCGTATTGGGCGCCTGGTCAC
CAGGGCTGCTTTTAACTCTGGTAAAGTGGATATTGTTGCCATCAATGACCCCTTCATTGACCTCAACTAC
ATGGTTTACATGTTCCAATATGATTCCACCCATGGCAAATTCCATGGCACCGTCAAGGCTGAGAACGGGA
AGCTTGTCATCAATGGAAATCCCATCACCATCTTCCAGGAGCGAGATCCCTCCAAAATCAAGTGGGGCGA
TGCTGGCGCTGAGTACGTCGTGGAGTCCACTGGCGTCTTCACCACCATGGAGAAGGCTGGGGCTCATTTG
CAGGGGGGAGCCAAAAGGGTCATCATCTCTGCCCCCTCTGCTGATGCCCCCATGTTCGTCATGGGTGTGA
ACCATGAGAAGTATGACAACAGCCTCAAGATCATCAGCAATGCCTCCTGCACCACCAACTGCTTAGCACC
CCTGGCCAAGGTCATCCATGACAACTTTGGTATCGTGGAAGGACTCATGACCACAGTCCATGCCATCACT
GCCACCCAGAAGACTGTGGATGGCCCCTCCGGGAAACTGTGGCGTGATGGCCGCGGGGCTCTCCAGAACA
TCATCCCTGCCTCTACTGGCGCTGCCAAGGCTGTGGGCAAGGTCATCCCTGAGCTGAACGGGAAGCTCAC
TGGCATGGCCTTCCGTGTCCCCACTGCCAACGTGTCAGTGGTGGACCTGACCTGCCGTCTAGAAAAACCT
GCCAAATATGATGACATCAAGAAGGTGGTGAAGCAGGCGTCGGAGGGCCCCCTCAAGGGCATCCTGGGCT
ACACTGAGCACCAGGTGGTCTCCTCTGACTTCAACAGCGACACCCACTCCTCCACCTTTGACGCTGGGGC
TGGCATTGCCCTCAACGACCACTTTGTCAAGCTCATTTCCTGGTATGACAACGAATTTGG
