>Addgene plasmid #83910 | pET30-2-GAPDH | addgene partial sequence | sequence record 163402 | T7term 5'-GCTAGTTATTGCTCAGCGG-3'
CTTCCTTTCGGGCTTTGTTAGCAGCCGGATCCTTACTCCTTGGAGGCCATGTGGGCCATGAGGTCCACCA
CCCTGTTGCTGTAGCCAAATTCGTTGTCATACCAGGAAATGAGCTTGACAAAGTGGTCGTTGAGGGCAAT
GCCAGCCCCAGCGTCAAAGGTGGAGGAGTGGGTGTCGCTGTTGAAGTCAGAGGAGACCACCTGGTGCTCA
GTGTAGCCCAGGATGCCCTTGAGGGGGCCCTCCGACGCCTGCTTCACCACCTTCTTGATGTCATCATATT
TGGCAGGTTTTTCTAGACGGCAGGTCAGGTCCACCACTGACACGTTGGCAGTGGGGACACGGAAGGCCAT
GCCAGTGAGCTTCCCGTTCAGCTCAGGGATGACCTTGCCCACAGCCTTGGCAGCGCCAGTAGAGGCAGGG
ATGATGTTCTGGAGAGCCCCGCGGCCATCACGCCACAGTTTCCCGGAGGGGCCATCCACAGTCTTCTGGG
TGGCAGTGATGGCATGGACTGTGGTCATGAGTCCTTCCACGATACCAAAGTTGTCATGGATGACCTTGGC
CAGGGGTGCTAAGCAGTTGGTGGTGCAGGAGGCATTGCTGATGATCTTGAGGCTGTTGTCATACTTCTCA
TGGTTCACACCCATGACGAACATGGGGGCATCAGCAGAGGGGGCAGAGATGATGACCCTTTTGGCTCCCC
CCTGCAAATGAGCCCCAGCCTTCTCCATGGTGGTGAAGACGCCAGTGGACTCCACGACGTACTCAGCGCC
AGCATCGCCCCACTTGATTTTGGAGGGATCTCGCTCCTGGAAGATGGTGATGGGATTTCCATTGATGACA
AGCTTCCCGTTCTCAGCCTTGACGGTGCCATGGAATTTGCCATGGGTGGAATCATATTGGAACATGTAAA
CCATGTAGTTGAGGTCAATGAAGGGGTCATTGATGGCAACAATATCCACTTTACCAGAGTTAAAAGCAGC
CCTGGTGACCAGGCGCCCAATACGACCAAATCCGTTGACTCCGACCTTCACCTTCCCCATCT
